>Addgene plasmid #218530 | plentiCRISPR-v2 Puro SPNS1_sg1 | addgene full sequence | sequence record 432498 | Addgene NGS Result
GTCGACGGATCGGGAGATCTCCCGATCCCCTATGGTGCACTCTCAGTACAATCTGCTCTGATGCCGCATA
GTTAAGCCAGTATCTGCTCCCTGCTTGTGTGTTGGAGGTCGCTGAGTAGTGCGCGAGCAAAATTTAAGCT
ACAACAAGGCAAGGCTTGACCGACAATTGCATGAAGAATCTGCTTAGGGTTAGGCGTTTTGCGCTGCTTC
GCGATGTACGGGCCAGATATACGCGTTGACATTGATTATTGACTAGTTATTAATAGTAATCAATTACGGG
GTCATTAGTTCATAGCCCATATATGGAGTTCCGCGTTACATAACTTACGGTAAATGGCCCGCCTGGCTGA
CCGCCCAACGACCCCCGCCCATTGACGTCAATAATGACGTATGTTCCCATAGTAACGCCAATAGGGACTT
TCCATTGACGTCAATGGGTGGAGTATTTACGGTAAACTGCCCACTTGGCAGTACATCAAGTGTATCATAT
GCCAAGTACGCCCCCTATTGACGTCAATGACGGTAAATGGCCCGCCTGGCATTATGCCCAGTACATGACC
TTATGGGACTTTCCTACTTGGCAGTACATCTACGTATTAGTCATCGCTATTACCATGGTGATGCGGTTTT
GGCAGTACATCAATGGGCGTGGATAGCGGTTTGACTCACGGGGATTTCCAAGTCTCCACCCCATTGACGT
CAATGGGAGTTTGTTTTGGCACCAAAATCAACGGGACTTTCCAAAATGTCGTAACAACTCCGCCCCATTG
ACGCAAATGGGCGGTAGGCGTGTACGGTGGGAGGTCTATATAAGCAGCGCGTTTTGCCTGTACTGGGTCT
CTCTGGTTAGACCAGATCTGAGCCTGGGAGCTCTCTGGCTAACTAGGGAACCCACTGCTTAAGCCTCAAT
AAAGCTTGCCTTGAGTGCTTCAAGTAGTGTGTGCCCGTCTGTTGTGTGACTCTGGTAACTAGAGATCCCT
CAGACCCTTTTAGTCAGTGTGGAAAATCTCTAGCAGTGGCGCCCGAACAGGGACTTGAAAGCGAAAGGGA
AACCAGAGGAGCTCTCTCGACGCAGGACTCGGCTTGCTGAAGCGCGCACGGCAAGAGGCGAGGGGCGGCG
ACTGGTGAGTACGCCAAAAATTTTGACTAGCGGAGGCTAGAAGGAGAGAGATGGGTGCGAGAGCGTCAGT
ATTAAGCGGGGGAGAATTAGATCGCGATGGGAAAAAATTCGGTTAAGGCCAGGGGGAAAGAAAAAATATA
AATTAAAACATATAGTATGGGCAAGCAGGGAGCTAGAACGATTCGCAGTTAATCCTGGCCTGTTAGAAAC
ATCAGAAGGCTGTAGACAAATACTGGGACAGCTACAACCATCCCTTCAGACAGGATCAGAAGAACTTAGA
TCATTATATAATACAGTAGCAACCCTCTATTGTGTGCATCAAAGGATAGAGATAAAAGACACCAAGGAAG
CTTTAGACAAGATAGAGGAAGAGCAAAACAAAAGTAAGACCACCGCACAGCAAGCGGCCGCTGATCTTCA
GACCTGGAGGAGGAGATATGAGGGACAATTGGAGAAGTGAATTATATAAATATAAAGTAGTAAAAATTGA
ACCATTAGGAGTAGCACCCACCAAGGCAAAGAGAAGAGTGGTGCAGAGAGAAAAAAGAGCAGTGGGAATA
GGAGCTTTGTTCCTTGGGTTCTTGGGAGCAGCAGGAAGCACTATGGGCGCAGCGTCAATGACGCTGACGG
TACAGGCCAGACAATTATTGTCTGGTATAGTGCAGCAGCAGAACAATTTGCTGAGGGCTATTGAGGCGCA
ACAGCATCTGTTGCAACTCACAGTCTGGGGCATCAAGCAGCTCCAGGCAAGAATCCTGGCTGTGGAAAGA
TACCTAAAGGATCAACAGCTCCTGGGGATTTGGGGTTGCTCTGGAAAACTCATTTGCACCACTGCTGTGC
CTTGGAATGCTAGTTGGAGTAATAAATCTCTGGAACAGATTTGGAATCACACGACCTGGATGGAGTGGGA
CAGAGAAATTAACAATTACACAAGCTTAATACACTCCTTAATTGAAGAATCGCAAAACCAGCAAGAAAAG
AATGAACAAGAATTATTGGAATTAGATAAATGGGCAAGTTTGTGGAATTGGTTTAACATAACAAATTGGC
TGTGGTATATAAAATTATTCATAATGATAGTAGGAGGCTTGGTAGGTTTAAGAATAGTTTTTGCTGTACT
TTCTATAGTGAATAGAGTTAGGCAGGGATATTCACCATTATCGTTTCAGACCCACCTCCCAACCCCGAGG
GGACCCGACAGGCCCGAAGGAATAGAAGAAGAAGGTGGAGAGAGAGACAGAGACAGATCCATTCGATTAG
TGAACGGATCGGCACTGCGTGCGCCAATTCTGCAGACAAATGGCAGTATTCATCCACAATTTTAAAAGAA
AAGGGGGGATTGGGGGGTACAGTGCAGGGGAAAGAATAGTAGACATAATAGCAACAGACATACAAACTAA
AGAATTACAAAAACAAATTACAAAAATTCAAAATTTTCGGGTTTATTACAGGGACAGCAGAGATCCAGTT
TGGTTAATTAAGGTACCGAGGGCCTATTTCCCATGATTCCTTCATATTTGCATATACGATACAAGGCTGT
TAGAGAGATAATTAGAATTAATTTGACTGTAAACACAAAGATATTAGTACAAAATACGTGACGTAGAAAG
TAATAATTTCTTGGGTAGTTTGCAGTTTTAAAATTATGTTTTAAAATGGACTATCATATGCTTACCGTAA
CTTGAAAGTATTTCGATTTCTTGGCTTTATATATCTTGTGGAAAGGACGAAACACCGCTACATGGACCGC
TTCACCGGTTTAAGAGCTATGCTGGAAACAGCATAGCAAGTTTAAATAAGGCTAGTCCGTTATCAACTTG
AAAAAGTGGCACCGAGTCGGTGCTTTTTTGAATTCGCTAGCTAGGTCTTGAAAGGAGTGGGAATTGGCTC
CGGTGCCCGTCAGTGGGCAGAGCGCACATCGCCCACAGTCCCCGAGAAGTTGGGGGGAGGGGTCGGCAAT
TGATCCGGTGCCTAGAGAAGGTGGCGCGGGGTAAACTGGGAAAGTGATGTCGTGTACTGGCTCCGCCTTT
TTCCCGAGGGTGGGGGAGAACCGTATATAAGTGCAGTAGTCGCCGTGAACGTTCTTTTTCGCAACGGGTT
TGCCGCCAGAACACAGGACCGGTTCTAGAGCGCTGCCACCATGGACAAGAAGTACAGCATCGGCCTGGAC
ATCGGCACCAACTCTGTGGGCTGGGCCGTGATCACCGACGAGTACAAGGTGCCCAGCAAGAAATTCAAGG
TGCTGGGCAACACCGACCGGCACAGCATCAAGAAGAACCTGATCGGAGCCCTGCTGTTCGACAGCGGCGA
AACAGCCGAGGCCACCCGGCTGAAGAGAACCGCCAGAAGAAGATACACCAGACGGAAGAACCGGATCTGC
TATCTGCAAGAGATCTTCAGCAACGAGATGGCCAAGGTGGACGACAGCTTCTTCCACAGACTGGAAGAGT
CCTTCCTGGTGGAAGAGGATAAGAAGCACGAGCGGCACCCCATCTTCGGCAACATCGTGGACGAGGTGGC
CTACCACGAGAAGTACCCCACCATCTACCACCTGAGAAAGAAACTGGTGGACAGCACCGACAAGGCCGAC
CTGCGGCTGATCTATCTGGCCCTGGCCCACATGATCAAGTTCCGGGGCCACTTCCTGATCGAGGGCGACC
TGAACCCCGACAACAGCGACGTGGACAAGCTGTTCATCCAGCTGGTGCAGACCTACAACCAGCTGTTCGA
GGAAAACCCCATCAACGCCAGCGGCGTGGACGCCAAGGCCATCCTGTCTGCCAGACTGAGCAAGAGCAGA
CGGCTGGAAAATCTGATCGCCCAGCTGCCCGGCGAGAAGAAGAATGGCCTGTTCGGAAACCTGATTGCCC
TGAGCCTGGGCCTGACCCCCAACTTCAAGAGCAACTTCGACCTGGCCGAGGATGCCAAACTGCAGCTGAG
CAAGGACACCTACGACGACGACCTGGACAACCTGCTGGCCCAGATCGGCGACCAGTACGCCGACCTGTTT
CTGGCCGCCAAGAACCTGTCCGACGCCATCCTGCTGAGCGACATCCTGAGAGTGAACACCGAGATCACCA
AGGCCCCCCTGAGCGCCTCTATGATCAAGAGATACGACGAGCACCACCAGGACCTGACCCTGCTGAAAGC
TCTCGTGCGGCAGCAGCTGCCTGAGAAGTACAAAGAGATTTTCTTCGACCAGAGCAAGAACGGCTACGCC
GGCTACATTGACGGCGGAGCCAGCCAGGAAGAGTTCTACAAGTTCATCAAGCCCATCCTGGAAAAGATGG
ACGGCACCGAGGAACTGCTCGTGAAGCTGAACAGAGAGGACCTGCTGCGGAAGCAGCGGACCTTCGACAA
CGGCAGCATCCCCCACCAGATCCACCTGGGAGAGCTGCACGCCATTCTGCGGCGGCAGGAAGATTTTTAC
CCATTCCTGAAGGACAACCGGGAAAAGATCGAGAAGATCCTGACCTTCCGCATCCCCTACTACGTGGGCC
CTCTGGCCAGGGGAAACAGCAGATTCGCCTGGATGACCAGAAAGAGCGAGGAAACCATCACCCCCTGGAA
CTTCGAGGAAGTGGTGGACAAGGGCGCTTCCGCCCAGAGCTTCATCGAGCGGATGACCAACTTCGATAAG
AACCTGCCCAACGAGAAGGTGCTGCCCAAGCACAGCCTGCTGTACGAGTACTTCACCGTGTATAACGAGC
TGACCAAAGTGAAATACGTGACCGAGGGAATGAGAAAGCCCGCCTTCCTGAGCGGCGAGCAGAAAAAGGC
CATCGTGGACCTGCTGTTCAAGACCAACCGGAAAGTGACCGTGAAGCAGCTGAAAGAGGACTACTTCAAG
AAAATCGAGTGCTTCGACTCCGTGGAAATCTCCGGCGTGGAAGATCGGTTCAACGCCTCCCTGGGCACAT
ACCACGATCTGCTGAAAATTATCAAGGACAAGGACTTCCTGGACAATGAGGAAAACGAGGACATTCTGGA
AGATATCGTGCTGACCCTGACACTGTTTGAGGACAGAGAGATGATCGAGGAACGGCTGAAAACCTATGCC
CACCTGTTCGACGACAAAGTGATGAAGCAGCTGAAGCGGCGGAGATACACCGGCTGGGGCAGGCTGAGCC
GGAAGCTGATCAACGGCATCCGGGACAAGCAGTCCGGCAAGACAATCCTGGATTTCCTGAAGTCCGACGG
CTTCGCCAACAGAAACTTCATGCAGCTGATCCACGACGACAGCCTGACCTTTAAAGAGGACATCCAGAAA
GCCCAGGTGTCCGGCCAGGGCGATAGCCTGCACGAGCACATTGCCAATCTGGCCGGCAGCCCCGCCATTA
AGAAGGGCATCCTGCAGACAGTGAAGGTGGTGGACGAGCTCGTGAAAGTGATGGGCCGGCACAAGCCCGA
GAACATCGTGATCGAAATGGCCAGAGAGAACCAGACCACCCAGAAGGGACAGAAGAACAGCCGCGAGAGA
ATGAAGCGGATCGAAGAGGGCATCAAAGAGCTGGGCAGCCAGATCCTGAAAGAACACCCCGTGGAAAACA
CCCAGCTGCAGAACGAGAAGCTGTACCTGTACTACCTGCAGAATGGGCGGGATATGTACGTGGACCAGGA
ACTGGACATCAACCGGCTGTCCGACTACGATGTGGACCATATCGTGCCTCAGAGCTTTCTGAAGGACGAC
TCCATCGACAACAAGGTGCTGACCAGAAGCGACAAGAACCGGGGCAAGAGCGACAACGTGCCCTCCGAAG
AGGTCGTGAAGAAGATGAAGAACTACTGGCGGCAGCTGCTGAACGCCAAGCTGATTACCCAGAGAAAGTT
CGACAATCTGACCAAGGCCGAGAGAGGCGGCCTGAGCGAACTGGATAAGGCCGGCTTCATCAAGAGACAG
CTGGTGGAAACCCGGCAGATCACAAAGCACGTGGCACAGATCCTGGACTCCCGGATGAACACTAAGTACG
ACGAGAATGACAAGCTGATCCGGGAAGTGAAAGTGATCACCCTGAAGTCCAAGCTGGTGTCCGATTTCCG
GAAGGATTTCCAGTTTTACAAAGTGCGCGAGATCAACAACTACCACCACGCCCACGACGCCTACCTGAAC
GCCGTCGTGGGAACCGCCCTGATCAAAAAGTACCCTAAGCTGGAAAGCGAGTTCGTGTACGGCGACTACA
AGGTGTACGACGTGCGGAAGATGATCGCCAAGAGCGAGCAGGAAATCGGCAAGGCTACCGCCAAGTACTT
CTTCTACAGCAACATCATGAACTTTTTCAAGACCGAGATTACCCTGGCCAACGGCGAGATCCGGAAGCGG
CCTCTGATCGAGACAAACGGCGAAACCGGGGAGATCGTGTGGGATAAGGGCCGGGATTTTGCCACCGTGC
GGAAAGTGCTGAGCATGCCCCAAGTGAATATCGTGAAAAAGACCGAGGTGCAGACAGGCGGCTTCAGCAA
AGAGTCTATCCTGCCCAAGAGGAACAGCGATAAGCTGATCGCCAGAAAGAAGGACTGGGACCCTAAGAAG
TACGGCGGCTTCGACAGCCCCACCGTGGCCTATTCTGTGCTGGTGGTGGCCAAAGTGGAAAAGGGCAAGT
CCAAGAAACTGAAGAGTGTGAAAGAGCTGCTGGGGATCACCATCATGGAAAGAAGCAGCTTCGAGAAGAA
TCCCATCGACTTTCTGGAAGCCAAGGGCTACAAAGAAGTGAAAAAGGACCTGATCATCAAGCTGCCTAAG
TACTCCCTGTTCGAGCTGGAAAACGGCCGGAAGAGAATGCTGGCCTCTGCCGGCGAACTGCAGAAGGGAA
ACGAACTGGCCCTGCCCTCCAAATATGTGAACTTCCTGTACCTGGCCAGCCACTATGAGAAGCTGAAGGG
CTCCCCCGAGGATAATGAGCAGAAACAGCTGTTTGTGGAACAGCACAAGCACTACCTGGACGAGATCATC
GAGCAGATCAGCGAGTTCTCCAAGAGAGTGATCCTGGCCGACGCTAATCTGGACAAAGTGCTGTCCGCCT
ACAACAAGCACCGGGATAAGCCCATCAGAGAGCAGGCCGAGAATATCATCCACCTGTTTACCCTGACCAA
TCTGGGAGCCCCTGCCGCCTTCAAGTACTTTGACACCACCATCGACCGGAAGAGGTACACCAGCACCAAA
GAGGTGCTGGACGCCACCCTGATCCACCAGAGCATCACCGGCCTGTACGAGACACGGATCGACCTGTCTC
AGCTGGGAGGCGACAAGCGACCTGCCGCCACAAAGAAGGCTGGACAGGCTAAGAAGAAGAAAGATTACAA
AGACGATGACGATAAGGGATCCGGCGCAACAAACTTCTCTCTGCTGAAACAAGCCGGAGATGTCGAAGAG
AATCCTGGACCGACCGAGTACAAGCCCACGGTGCGCCTCGCCACCCGCGACGACGTCCCCAGGGCCGTAC
GCACCCTCGCCGCCGCGTTCGCCGACTACCCCGCCACGCGCCACACCGTCGATCCGGACCGCCACATCGA
GCGGGTCACCGAGCTGCAAGAACTCTTCCTCACGCGCGTCGGGCTCGACATCGGCAAGGTGTGGGTCGCG
GACGACGGCGCCGCGGTGGCGGTCTGGACCACGCCGGAGAGCGTCGAAGCGGGGGCGGTGTTCGCCGAGA
TCGGCCCGCGCATGGCCGAGTTGAGCGGTTCCCGGCTGGCCGCGCAGCAACAGATGGAAGGCCTCCTGGC
GCCGCACCGGCCCAAGGAGCCCGCGTGGTTCCTGGCCACCGTCGGAGTCTCGCCCGACCACCAGGGCAAG
GGTCTGGGCAGCGCCGTCGTGCTCCCCGGAGTGGAGGCGGCCGAGCGCGCCGGGGTGCCCGCCTTCCTGG
AGACCTCCGCGCCCCGCAACCTCCCCTTCTACGAGCGGCTCGGCTTCACCGTCACCGCCGACGTCGAGGT
GCCCGAAGGACCGCGCACCTGGTGCATGACCCGCAAGCCCGGTGCCTGAACGCGTTAAGTCGACAATCAA
CCTCTGGATTACAAAATTTGTGAAAGATTGACTGGTATTCTTAACTATGTTGCTCCTTTTACGCTATGTG
GATACGCTGCTTTAATGCCTTTGTATCATGCTATTGCTTCCCGTATGGCTTTCATTTTCTCCTCCTTGTA
TAAATCCTGGTTGCTGTCTCTTTATGAGGAGTTGTGGCCCGTTGTCAGGCAACGTGGCGTGGTGTGCACT
GTGTTTGCTGACGCAACCCCCACTGGTTGGGGCATTGCCACCACCTGTCAGCTCCTTTCCGGGACTTTCG
CTTTCCCCCTCCCTATTGCCACGGCGGAACTCATCGCCGCCTGCCTTGCCCGCTGCTGGACAGGGGCTCG
GCTGTTGGGCACTGACAATTCCGTGGTGTTGTCGGGGAAATCATCGTCCTTTCCTTGGCTGCTCGCCTGT
GTTGCCACCTGGATTCTGCGCGGGACGTCCTTCTGCTACGTCCCTTCGGCCCTCAATCCAGCGGACCTTC
CTTCCCGCGGCCTGCTGCCGGCTCTGCGGCCTCTTCCGCGTCTTCGCCTTCGCCCTCAGACGAGTCGGAT
CTCCCTTTGGGCCGCCTCCCCGCGTCGACTTTAAGACCAATGACTTACAAGGCAGCTGTAGATCTTAGCC
ACTTTTTAAAAGAAAAGGGGGGACTGGAAGGGCTAATTCACTCCCAACGAAGACAAGATCTGCTTTTTGC
TTGTACTGGGTCTCTCTGGTTAGACCAGATCTGAGCCTGGGAGCTCTCTGGCTAACTAGGGAACCCACTG
CTTAAGCCTCAATAAAGCTTGCCTTGAGTGCTTCAAGTAGTGTGTGCCCGTCTGTTGTGTGACTCTGGTA
ACTAGAGATCCCTCAGACCCTTTTAGTCAGTGTGGAAAATCTCTAGCAGGGCCCGTTTAAACCCGCTGAT
CAGCCTCGACTGTGCCTTCTAGTTGCCAGCCATCTGTTGTTTGCCCCTCCCCCGTGCCTTCCTTGACCCT
GGAAGGTGCCACTCCCACTGTCCTTTCCTAATAAAATGAGGAAATTGCATCGCATTGTCTGAGTAGGTGT
CATTCTATTCTGGGGGGTGGGGTGGGGCAGGACAGCAAGGGGGAGGATTGGGAAGACAATAGCAGGCATG
CTGGGGATGCGGTGGGCTCTATGGCTTCTGAGGCGGAAAGAACCAGCTGGGGCTCTAGGGGGTATCCCC
[124 nt withheld, positions 9310-9433]
C
[91 nt withheld, positions 9435-9525]
A
[49 nt withheld, positions 9527-9575]
CCTTTGACGTTGGAGTCCACGTTCTTT
[37 nt withheld, positions 9603-9639]
ACCCTATCTCGGTCTATTCTTTTGATTTATAAGGGATTTTGCCGATTTCGGCCTATTGGTTAAAAAATGA
GCTGATTTAACAAAAATTTAACGCGAATTAATTCTGTGGAATGTGTGTCAGTTAGGGTGTGGAAAGTCCC
CAGGCTCCCCAGCAGGCAGAAGTATGCAAAGCATGCATCTCAATTAGTCAGCAACCAGGTGTGGAAAGTC
CCCAGGCTCCCCAGCAGGCAGAAGTATGCAAAGCATGCATCTCAATTAGTCAGCAACCATAGTCCCGCCC
CTAACTCCGCCCATCCCGCCCCTAACTCCGCCCAGTTCCGCCCATTCTCCGCCCCATGGCTGACTAATTT
TTTTTATTTATGCAGAGGCCGAGGCCGCCTCTGCCTCTGAGCTATTCCAGAAGTAGTGAGGAGGCTTTTT
TGGAGGCCTAGGCTTTTGCAAAAAGCTCCCGGGAGCTTGTATATCCATTTTCGGATCTGATCAGCACGTG
TTGACAATTAATCATCGGCATAGTATATCGGCATAGTATAATACGACAAGGTGAGGAACTAAACCATGGC
CAAGTTGACCAGTGCCGTTCCGGTGCTCACCGCGCGCGACGTCGCCGGAGCGGTCGAGTTCTGGACCGAC
CGGCTCGGGTTCTCCCGGGACTTCGTGGAGGACGACTTCGCCGGTGTGGTCCGGGACGACGTGACCCTGT
TCATCAGCGCGGTCCAGGACCAGGTGGTGCCGGACAACACCCTGGCCTGGGTGTGGGTGCGCGGCCTGGA
CGAGCTGTACGCCGAGTGGTCGGAGGTCGTGTCCACGAACTTCCGGGACGCCTCCGGGCCGGCCATGACC
GAGATCGGCGAGCAGCCGTGGGGGCGGGAGTTCGCCCTGCGCGACCCGGCCGGCAACTGCGTGCACTTCG
TGGCCGAGGAGCAGGACTGACACGTGCTACGAGATTTCGATTCCACCGCCGCCTTCTATGAAAGGTTGGG
CTTCGGAATCGTTTTCCGGGACGCCGGCTGGATGATCCTCCAGCGCGGGGATCTCATGCTGGAGTTCTTC
GCCCACCCCAACTTGTTTATTGCAGCTTATAATGGTTACAAATAAAGCAATAGCATCACAAATTTCACAA
ATAAAGCATTTTTTTCACTGCATTCTAGTTGTGGTTTGTCCAAACTCATCAATGTATCTTATCATGTCTG
TATACCGTCGACCTCTAGCTAGAGCTTGGCGTAATCATGGTCATAGCTGTTTCCTGTGTGAAATTGTTAT
CCGCTCACAATTCCACACAACATACGAGCCGGAAGCATAAAGTGTAAAGCCTGGGGTGCCTAATGAGTGA
GCTAACTCACATTAATTGCGTTGCGCTCACTGCCCGCTTTCCAGTCGGGAAACCTGTCGTGCCAGCTGCA
TTAATGAATCGGCCAACGCGCGGGGAGAGGCGGTTTGCGTATTGGGCGCTCTTCCGCTTCCTCGCTCACT
GACTCGCTGCGCTCGGTCGTTCGGCTGCGGCGAGCGGTATCAGCTCACTCAAAGGCGGTAATACGGTTAT
CCACAGAATCAGGGGATAACGCAGGAAAGAACATGTGAGCAAAAGGCCAGCAAAAGGCCAGGAACCGTAA
AAAGGCCGCGTTGCTGGCGTTTTTCCATAGGCTCCGCCCCCCTGACGAGCATCACAAAAATCGACGCTCA
AGTCAGAGGTGGCGAAACCCGACAGGACTATAAAGATACCAGGCGTTTCCCCCTGGAAGCTCCCTCGTGC
GCTCTCCTGTTCCGACCCTGCCGCTTACCGGATACCTGTCCGCCTTTCTCCCTTCGGGAAGCGTGGCGCT
TTCTCATAGCTCACGCTGTAGGTATCTCAGTTCGGTGTAGGTCGTTCGCTCCAAGCTGGGCTGTGTGCAC
GAACCCCCCGTTCAGCCCGACCGCTGCGCCTTATCCGGTAACTATCGTCTTGAGTCCAACCCGGTAAGAC
ACGACTTATCGCCACTGGCAGCAGCCACTGGTAACAGGATTAGCAGAGCGAGGTATGTAGGCGGTGCTAC
AGAGTTCTTGAAGTGGTGGCCTAACTACGGCTACACTAGAAGAACAGTATTTGGTATCTGCGCTCTGCTG
AAGCCAGTTACCTTCGGAAAAAGAGTTGGTAGCTCTTGATCCGGCAAACAAACCACCGCTGGTAGCGGTG
GTTTTTTTGTTTGCAAGCAGCAGATTACGCGCAGAAAAAAAGGATCTCAAGAAGATCCTTTGATCTTTTC
TACGGGGTCTGACGCTCAGTGGAACGAAAACTCACGTTAAGGGATTTTGGTCATGAGATTATCAAAAAGG
ATCTTCACCTAGATCCTTTTAAATTAAAAATGAAGTTTTAAATCAATCTAAAGTATATATGAGTAAACTT
GGTCTGACAGTTACCAATGCTTAATCAGTGAGGCACCTATCTCAGCGATCTGTCTATTTCGTTCATCCAT
AGTTGCCTGACTCCCCGTCGTGTAGATAACTACGATACGGGAGGGCTTACCATCTGGCCCCAGTGCTGCA
ATGATACCGCGAGACCCACGCTCACCGGCTCCAGATTTATCAGCAATAAACCAGCCAGCCGGAAGGGCCG
AGCGCAGAAGTGGTCCTGCAACTTTATCCGCCTCCATCCAGTCTATTAATTGTTGCCGGGAAGCTAGAGT
AAGTAGTTCGCCAGTTAATAGTTTGCGCAACGTTGTTGCCATTGCTACAGGCATCGTGGTGTCACGCTCG
TCGTTTGGTATGGCTTCATTCAGCTCCGGTTCCCAACGATCAAGGCGAGTTACATGATCCCCCATGTTGT
GCAAAAAAGCGGTTAGCTCCTTCGGTCCTCCGATCGTTGTCAGAAGTAAGTTGGCCGCAGTGTTATCACT
CATGGTTATGGCAGCACTGCATAATTCTCTTACTGTCATGCCATCCGTAAGATGCTTTTCTGTGACTGGT
GAGTACTCAACCAAGTCATTCTGAGAATAGTGTATGCGGCGACCGAGTTGCTCTTGCCCGGCGTCAATAC
GGGATAATACCGCGCCACATAGCAGAACTTTAAAAGTGCTCATCATTGGAAAACGTTCTTCGGGGCGAAA
ACTCTCAAGGATCTTACCGCTGTTGAGATCCAGTTCGATGTAACCCACTCGTGCACCCAACTGATCTTCA
GCATCTTTTACTTTCACCAGCGTTTCTGGGTGAGCAAAAACAGGAAGGCAAAATGCCGCAAAAAAGGGAA
TAAGGGCGACACGGAAATGTTGAATACTCATACTCTTCCTTTTTCAATATTATTGAAGCATTTATCAGGG
TTATTGTCTCATGAGCGGATACATATTTGAATGTATTTAGAAAAATAAACAAATAGGGGTTCCGCGCACA
TTTCCCCGAAAAGTGCCACCTGAC
Features (pLannotate 1.2.2; 33 found; start..end, strand, type, name):
     31..83      -  misc_feature   bom (fragment): basis of mobility region from pBR322
    238..617     +  enhancer       CMV enhancer: human cytomegalovirus immediate early enhancer
    618..817     +  promoter       CMV promoter: human cytomegalovirus (CMV) immediate early promoter
    835..1015    +  LTR            5' LTR (truncated): truncated 5' long terminal repeat (LTR) from HIV-1
   1062..1187    +  misc_feature   HIV-1 Ψ: packaging signal of human immunodeficiency virus type 1
   1171..1534    +  CDS            HIV-1 gag (fragment): gag protein from human immunodeficiency virus 1; gag
   1680..1913    +  misc_feature   RRE: The Rev response element (RRE) of HIV-1 allows for Rev-dependent mRNA export from the nucleus to the cytoplasm.
   2290..2390    +  CDS            Rev (fragment): human immunodeficiency virus 1 (HIV-1) Rev protein; rev; enhances nuclear export of unspliced and incompletely spliced viral mRNAs
   2440..2557    +  misc_feature   cPPT/CTS: central polypurine tract and central termination sequence of HIV-1
   2608..2848    +  promoter       U6 promoter: RNA polymerase III promoter for human U6 snRNA
   2896..2963    +  misc_RNA       tracrRNA (fragment): trans-activating CRISPR RNA for the Streptococcus pyogenes CRISPR/Cas9 system
   2981..2999    +  CDS            small t antigen (fragment): SV40 (simian virus 40) small t antigen
   3025..3236    +  promoter       EF-1α core promoter: core promoter for human elongation factor EF-1α
   3261..7364    +  CDS            Cas9: Cas9 (Csn1) endonuclease from the Streptococcus pyogenes Type II CRISPR/Cas system generates RNA-guided double strand breaks in DNA
   7502..8099    +  CDS            PuroR (fragment): puromycin N-acetyltransferase; pac from Streptomyces; confers resistance to puromycin
   8115..8703    +  misc_feature   WPRE: woodchuck hepatitis virus posttranscriptional regulatory element
   8754..8773    +  misc_feature   cPPT/CTS (fragment): central polypurine tract and central termination sequence of HIV-1
   8775..9008    +  LTR            3' LTR (ΔU3): self-inactivating 3' long terminal repeat (LTR) from HIV-1
   9040..9264    +  polyA_signal   bGH poly(A) signal: bovine growth hormone polyadenylation signal
   9268..9289    +  promoter       SV40 promoter (fragment): SV40 enhancer and early promoter
   9310..9738    +  rep_origin     f1 ori (sequence partly withheld): f1 bacteriophage origin of replication; arrow indicates direction of (+) strand synthesis
   9752..10081   +  promoter       SV40 promoter: SV40 enhancer and early promoter
  10129..10176   +  promoter       EM7 promoter: synthetic bacterial promoter&nbsp
  10195..10569   +  CDS            BleoR: antibiotic-binding protein; Sh ble from Streptoalloteichus hindustanus; confers resistance to bleomycin, phleomycin, and Zeocin™
  10579..10704   +  CDS            ble (fragment): BLE_KLEPN - Experimental evidence at protein level: Swiss-Prot protein existence level 1. Binding protein with a strong affinity to the bleomycin family of antibiotics. Binds to CL990; an antimitotic-antibiotic compound. From Klebsiella pneumoniae.
  10699..10820   +  polyA_signal   SV40 poly(A) signal: SV40 polyadenylation signal
  10891..10913   -  protein_bind   lac operator (fragment): The lac repressor binds to the lac operator to inhibit transcription in E. coli. This inhibition can be relieved by adding lactose or isopropyl-β-D-thiogalactopyranoside (IPTG). lac repressor encoded by lacI
  10917..10947   -  promoter       lac promoter: promoter for the E. coli lac operon
  10962..10983   -  protein_bind   CAP binding site: CAP binding activates transcription in the presence of cAMP. E. coli catabolite activator protein
  10996..11088   -  CDS            lacI (fragment): lac repressor; lacI; The lac repressor binds to the lac operator to inhibit transcription in E. coli. This inhibition can be relieved by adding lactose or isopropyl-β-D-thiogalactopyranoside (IPTG).
  11271..11859   -  rep_origin     ori: high-copy-number ColE1/pMB1/pBR322/pUC origin of replication
  12030..12890   -  CDS            AmpR: β-lactamase; bla; confers resistance to ampicillin, carbenicillin, and related antibiotics
  12891..12995   -  promoter       AmpR promoter: bla
