[The description below was written by a language model from this plasmid's Addgene catalogue record and pLannotate feature annotations shown in this document.]
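Description:
plentiCRISPR-v2 Puro SPNS1_sg1 is an all-in-one lentiviral CRISPR vector of about 13 kb, built on the plentiCRISPR-v2 Puro backbone, that delivers both Streptococcus pyogenes Cas9 and a single guide RNA directed against human SPNS1. It is propagated in E. coli through a high-copy ColE1/pUC-type origin with ampicillin selection (AmpR under its own bla promoter). The backbone also carries an f1 origin and an SV40/EM7-driven bleomycin/Zeocin resistance cassette that lies outside the viral transfer region.

The transfer cassette is a third-generation, self-inactivating design. A CMV enhancer/promoter replaces the U3 of the truncated HIV-1 5' LTR to drive genomic RNA production in packaging cells. It is followed by the Ψ packaging signal with a gag fragment, the RRE for Rev-dependent nuclear export, and the cPPT/CTS. The cassette ends in a ΔU3 3' LTR, with a bGH polyadenylation signal downstream.

Within the provirus, a human U6 RNA polymerase III promoter expresses the SPNS1-targeting spacer fused to the tracrRNA-derived guide scaffold. An EF-1α core promoter drives the Cas9 open reading frame, with the puromycin N-acetyltransferase coding sequence following it in the same orientation. The feature table does not annotate the element linking Cas9 and PuroR, nor any tags or localization signals on Cas9. A WPRE after PuroR enhances transcript stability and expression.

The recorded purpose is simply an sgRNA targeting human SPNS1. The design suits transduction of human cells, puromycin selection of transduced populations, and Cas9-mediated disruption of the SPNS1 locus. The "sg1" in the name suggests it may be one of several guides against this gene, although the record does not say so.
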