Addgene plasmid #218530: plentiCRISPR-v2 Puro SPNS1_sg1
Purpose: sgRNA targeting human SPNS1
Depositing lab: Kivanc Birsoy. Depositing organization: Rockefeller University. Publication: Integrative genetic analysis identifies FLVCR1 as a plasma-membrane choline transporter in mammals. Kenny TC, Khan A, Son Y, Yue L, Heissel S, Sharma A, Pasolli HA, Liu Y, Gamazon ER, Alwaseem H, Hite RK, Birsoy K. Cell Metab. 2023 Jun 6;35(6):1057-1071.e12. doi: 10.1016/j.cmet.2023.04.003. Epub 2023 Apr 25. PubMed 37100056.
Backbone
  Vector backbone: plentiCRISPR-v2 Puro
  Vector type: Lentiviral, CRISPR
  Selectable markers: Puromycin
Growth in bacteria
  Bacterial resistance: Ampicillin, 100 μg/mL
  Growth temperature: 37°C
  Growth strain: NEB Stable
  Copy number: Unknown
Gene/Insert
  Gene/Insert name: SPNS1
  gRNA/shRNA sequence: 5’- gCTACATGGACCGCTTCACCG-3’
  Species: H. sapiens (human)
  Entrez Gene: SPNS1 (a.k.a. HSpin1, LAT, PP2030, SLC62A1, SLC63A1, SPIN1, SPINL, nrs)
Terms and licenses: Academic/Nonprofit Terms; Industry Terms: Not Available to Industry
How to cite: plentiCRISPR-v2 Puro SPNS1_sg1 was a gift from Kivanc Birsoy (Addgene plasmid # 218530 ; http://n2t.net/addgene:218530 ; RRID:Addgene_218530)
